>Addgene plasmid #160449 | pSB1C3-J23110-B0034-dsRed | addgene full sequence | sequence record 322402 | Addgene NGS Result
GAATTCGCGGCCGCTTCTAGAGTTTACGGCTAGCTCAGTCCTAGGTACAATGCTAGCTACTAGAGAAAGA
GGAGAAATACTAGATGCGCTCCTCCAAGAACGTCATCAAGGAGTTCATGCGCTTCAAGGTGCGCATGGAG
GGCACCGTGAACGGCCACGAGTTCGAGATCGAGGGCGAGGGCGAGGGCCGCCCCTACGAGGGCCACAACA
CCGTGAAGCTGAAGGTGACCAAGGGCGGCCCCCTGCCCTTCGCCTGGGACATCCTGTCCCCCCAGTTCCA
GTACGGCTCCAAGGTGTACGTGAAGCACCCCGCCGACATCCCCGACTACAAGAAGCTGTCCTTCCCCGAG
GGCTTCAAGTGGGAGCGCGTGATGAACTTCGAGGACGGCGGCGTGGTGACCGTGACCCAGGACTCCTCCC
TGCAAGACGGCTGCTTCATCTACAAGGTGAAGTTCATCGGCGTGAACTTCCCCTCCGACGGCCCCGTAAT
GCAGAAGAAGACTATGGGCTGGGAGGCCTCCACCGAGCGCCTGTACCCCCGCGACGGCGTGCTGAAGGGC
GAGATCCACAAGGCCCTGAAGCTGAAGGACGGCGGCCACTACCTGGTGGAGTTCAAGTCCATCTACATGG
CCAAGAAGCCCGTGCAGCTGCCCGGCTACTACTACGTGGACTCCAAGCTGGACATCACCTCCCACAACGA
GGACTACACCATCGTGGAGCAGTACGAGCGCACGGAGGGCCGCCACCACCTGTTCCTGTAGTAACGCTGA
TAGTGCTAGTGTAGATCGCTACTAGTAGCGGCCGCTGCAGTCCGGCAAAAAAGGGCAAGGTGTCACCACC
CTGCCCTTTTTCTTTAAAACCGAAAAGATTACTTCGCGTTATGCAGGCTTCCTCGCTCACTGACTCGCTG
CGCTCGGTCGTTCGGCTGCGGCGAGCGGTATCAGCTCACTCAAAGGCGGTAATACGGTTATCCACAGAAT
CAGGGGATAACGCAGGAAAGAACATGTGAGCAAAAGGCCAGCAAAAGGCCAGGAACCGTAAAAAGGCCGC
GTTGCTGGCGTTTTTCCACAGGCTCCGCCCCCCTGACGAGCATCACAAAAATCGACGCTCAAGTCAGAGG
TGGCGAAACCCGACAGGACTATAAAGATACCAGGCGTTTCCCCCTGGAAGCTCCCTCGTGCGCTCTCCTG
TTCCGACCCTGCCGCTTACCGGATACCTGTCCGCCTTTCTCCCTTCGGGAAGCGTGGCGCTTTCTCATAG
CTCACGCTGTAGGTATCTCAGTTCGGTGTAGGTCGTTCGCTCCAAGCTGGGCTGTGTGCACGAACCCCCC
GTTCAGCCCGACCGCTGCGCCTTATCCGGTAACTATCGTCTTGAGTCCAACCCGGTAAGACACGACTTAT
CGCCACTGGCAGCAGCCACTGGTAACAGGATTAGCAGAGCGAGGTATGTAGGCGGTGCTACAGAGTTCTT
GAAGTGGTGGCCTAACTACGGCTACACTAGAAGAACAGTATTTGGTATCTGCGCTCTGCTGAAGCCAGTT
ACCTTCGGAAAAAGAGTTGGTAGCTCTTGATCCGGCAAACAAACCACCGCTGGTAGCGGTGGTTTTTTTG
TTTGCAAGCAGCAGATTACGCGCAGAAAAAAAGGATCTCAAGAAGATCCTTTGATCTTTTCTACGGGGTC
TGACGCTCAGTGGAACGAAAACTCACGTTAAGGGATTTTGGTCATGAGATTATCAAAAAGGATCTTCACC
TAGATCCTTTTAAATTAAAAATGAAGTTTTAAATCAATCTAAAGTATATATGAGTAAACTTGGTCTGACA
GCTCGAGGCTTGGATTCTCACCAATAAAAAACGCCCGGCGGCAACCGAGCGTTCTGAACAAATCCAGATG
GAGTTCTGAGGTCATTACTGGATCTATCAACAGGAGTCCAAGCGAGCTCGATATCAAATTACGCCCCGCC
CTGCCACTCATCGCAGTACTGTTGTAATTCATTAAGCATTCTGCCGACATGGAAGCCATCACAAACGGCA
TGATGAACCTGAATCGCCAGCGGCATCAGCACCTTGTCGCCTTGCGTATAATATTTGCCCATGGTGAAAA
CGGGGGCGAAGAAGTTGTCCATATTGGCCACGTTTAAATCAAAACTGGTGAAACTCACCCAGGGATTGGC
TGAGACGAAAAACATATTCTCAATAAACCCTTTAGGGAAATAGGCCAGGTTTTCACCGTAACACGCCACA
TCTTGCGAATATATGTGTAGAAACTGCCGGAAATCGTCGTGGTATTCACTCCAGAGCGATGAAAACGTTT
CAGTTTGCTCATGGAAAACGGTGTAACAAGGGTGAACACTATCCCATATCACCAGCTCACCGTCTTTCAT
TGCCATACGAAATTCCGGATGAGCATTCATCAGGCGGGCAAGAATGTGAATAAAGGCCGGATAAAACTTG
TGCTTATTTTTCTTTACGGTCTTTAAAAAGGCCGTAATATCCAGCTGAACGGTCTGGTTATAGGTACATT
GAGCAACTGACTGAAATGCCTCAAAATGTTCTTTACGATGCCATTGGGATATATCAACGGTGGTATATCC
AGTGATTTTTTTCTCCATTTTAGCTTCCTTAGCTCCTGAAAATCTCGATAACTCAAAAAATACGCCCGGT
AGTGATCTTATTTCATTATGGTGAAAGTTGGAACCTCTTACGTGCCCGATCAACTCGAGTGCCACCTGAC
GTCTAAGAAACCATTATTATCATGACATTAACCTATAAAAATAGGCGTATCACGAGGCAGAATTTCAGAT
AAAAAAAATCCTTAGCTTTCGCTAAGGATGATTTCTG
Features (pLannotate 1.2.2; 10 found; start..end, strand, type, name):
      1..22      +  misc_feature   BioBrick prefix: BioBrick prefix for parts that do not start with "ATG"
     29..57      +  promoter       J23119 promoter (fragment): bacterial promoter (Registry of Standard Biological Parts BBa J23119)
     84..758     +  CDS            DsRed: DsRed is a basic (constitutively fluorescent) red fluorescent protein published in 1999, derived from Discosoma sp..
    790..810     +  misc_feature   BioBrick suffix: universal suffix for all parts
    811..868     +  terminator     his operon terminator: This putative transcriptin terminator from the E. coli his operon has a 2-bp deletion introduced during synthesis. Its efficiency has not been determined.
   1063..1651    -  rep_origin     ori: high-copy-number ColE1/pMB1/pBR322/pUC origin of replication
   1834..1928    -  terminator     lambda t0 terminator: transcription terminator from phage lambda
   1952..2608    -  CDS            cat: CAT_ECOLX - Experimental evidence at protein level: Swiss-Prot protein existence level 1. This enzyme is an effector of chloramphenicol resistance in bacteria. From Escherichia coli. This protein is used as a marker in many commonly used cloning vectors, such as pACYC184.
   2609..2706    -  promoter       cat promoter: promoter of the E. coli cat gene encoding chloramphenicol acetyltransferase
   2792..2835    -  terminator     bacterial terminator: putative bacterial transcription terminator
