[The description below was written by a language model from this plasmid's Addgene catalogue record and pLannotate feature annotations shown in this document.]
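Description:
pSB1C3-J23110-B0034-dsRed is a small (about 2.8 kb) synthetic biology plasmid built on the iGEM Registry's standard BioBrick backbone pSB1C3 for constitutive expression of the red fluorescent protein DsRed in E. coli. It is propagated as a high-copy plasmid through a ColE1/pUC-type origin of replication and selected with chloramphenicol, with resistance provided by a cat (chloramphenicol acetyltransferase) gene driven by its own promoter and followed by the lambda t0 terminator. Additional terminators in the backbone, including a his operon terminator just downstream of the cloning region and a further putative bacterial terminator, help insulate the insert from surrounding transcription.

The payload sits between the BioBrick prefix and suffix and consists of a promoter, a ribosome binding site and the DsRed coding sequence. As the name indicates, the promoter is J23110, a member of the Anderson family of constitutive sigma-70 promoters. The automated annotation labels this region as a fragment of the closely related family member J23119, which reflects sequence similarity within the family rather than a distinct part. B0034, a widely used strong RBS from the Registry, is not separately annotated but would occupy the short gap between promoter and coding sequence. The DsRed gene, derived from Discosoma sp., is described as mammalian-codon-optimized, and internal BioBrick restriction sites have been removed so that the part remains compatible with standard assembly. The record links the construct to work on engineering a red fluorescent protein to overcome limitations of chromoproteins, where it plausibly serves as a DsRed expression part for comparison or as a starting point, although its exact role is not stated.
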