Addgene plasmid #160449: pSB1C3-J23110-B0034-dsRed
Purpose: BioBrick mammalian-codon-optimized dsRed
Depositing lab: Anthony Forster. Depositing organization: Uppsala University. Publication: Overcoming chromoprotein limitations by engineering a red fluorescent protein. Bao L, Menon PNK, Liljeruhm J, Forster AC. Anal Biochem. 2020 Sep 3:113936. doi: 10.1016/j.ab.2020.113936. PubMed 32891596.
Backbone
  Vector backbone: BioBrick pSB1C3 vector
  Backbone manufacturer: iGEM Registry
  Modifications to backbone: BioBrick sites removed
  Vector type: Synthetic Biology
Growth in bacteria
  Bacterial resistance: Chloramphenicol, 25 μg/mL
  Growth temperature: 37°C
  Growth strain: DH5alpha
  Copy number: High Copy
Gene/Insert
  Gene/Insert name: promoter, RBS, dsRed
  Mutation: BioBrick sites removed
Terms and licenses: Academic/Nonprofit Terms; Industry Terms: Not Available to Industry
How to cite: pSB1C3-J23110-B0034-dsRed was a gift from Anthony Forster (Addgene plasmid # 160449 ; http://n2t.net/addgene:160449 ; RRID:Addgene_160449)
