>Addgene plasmid #160449 | pSB1C3-J23110-B0034-dsRed | depositor partial sequence | sequence record 310717 | BioBrick mammalian-codon-optimized dsRed downstream of J23110 constitutive promoter and B0034 RBS
GAATTCGCGGCCGCTTCTAGAGTTTACGGCTAGCTCAGTCCTAGGTACAATGCTAGCTACTAGAGAAAGA
GGAGAAATACTAGATGCGCTCCTCCAAGAACGTCATCAAGGAGTTCATGCGCTTCAAGGTGCGCATGGAG
GGCACCGTGAACGGCCACGAGTTCGAGATCGAGGGCGAGGGCGAGGGCCGCCCCTACGAGGGCCACAACA
CCGTGAAGCTGAAGGTGACCAAGGGCGGCCCCCTGCCCTTCGCCTGGGACATCCTGTCCCCCCAGTTCCA
GTACGGCTCCAAGGTGTACGTGAAGCACCCCGCCGACATCCCCGACTACAAGAAGCTGTCCTTCCCCGAG
GGCTTCAAGTGGGAGCGCGTGATGAACTTCGAGGACGGCGGCGTGGTGACCGTGACCCAGGACTCCTCCC
TGCAAGACGGCTGCTTCATCTACAAGGTGAAGTTCATCGGCGTGAACTTCCCCTCCGACGGCCCCGTAAT
GCAGAAGAAGACTATGGGCTGGGAGGCCTCCACCGAGCGCCTGTACCCCCGCGACGGCGTGCTGAAGGGC
GAGATCCACAAGGCCCTGAAGCTGAAGGACGGCGGCCACTACCTGGTGGAGTTCAAGTCCATCTACATGG
CCAAGAAGCCCGTGCAGCTGCCCGGCTACTACTACGTGGACTCCAAGCTGGACATCACCTCCCACAACGA
GGACTACACCATCGTGGAGCAGTACGAGCGCACGGAGGGCCGCCACCACCTGTTCCTGTAGTAACGCTGA
TAGTGCTAGTGTAGATCGCTACTAGTAGCGGCCGCTGCAG
